>Addgene plasmid #202415 | pQCXIZ GFP PODXL delta PBM | addgene full sequence | sequence record 399090 | Addgene NGS Result
TCCGCGTTACATAACTTACGGTAAATGGCCCGCCTGGCTGACCGCCCAACGACCCCCGCCCATTGACGTC
AATAATGACGTATGTTCCCATAGTAACGCCAATAGGGACTTTCCATTGACGTCAATGGGTGGAGTATTTA
CGGTAAACTGCCCACTTGGCAGTACATCAAGTGTATCATATGCCAAGTACGCCCCCTATTGACGTCAATG
ACGGTAAATGGCCCGCCTGGCATTATGCCCAGTACATGACCTTATGGGACTTTCCTACTTGGCAGTACAT
CTACGTATTAGTCATCGCTATTACCATGGTGATGCGGTTTTGGCAGTACATCAATGGGCGTGGATAGCGG
TTTGACTCACGGGGATTTCCAAGTCTCCACCCCATTGACGTCAATGGGAGTTTGTTTTGGCACCAAAATC
AACGGGACTTTCCAAAATGTCGTAACAACTCCGCCCCATTGACGCAAATGGGCGGTAGGCGTGTACGGTG
GGAGGTCTATATAAGCAGAGCTCAATAAAAGAGCCCACAACCCCTCACTCGGCGCGCCAGTCTTCCGATA
GACTGCGTCGCCCGGGTACCCGTATTCCCAATAAAGCCTCTTGCTGTTTGCATCCGAATCGTGGTCTCGC
TGTTCCTTGGGAGGGTCTCCTCTGAGTGATTGACTACCCACGACGGGGGTCTTTCATTTGGGGGCTCGTC
CGGGATTTGGAGACCCCTGCCCAGGGACCACCGACCCACCACCGGGAGGTAAGCTGGCCAGCAACTTATC
TGTGTCTGTCCGATTGTCTAGTGTCTATGTTTGATGTTATGCGCCTGCGTCTGTACTAGTTAGCTAACTA
GCTCTGTATCTGGCGGACCCGTGGTGGAACTGACGAGTTCTGAACACCCGGCCGCAACCCTGGGAGACGT
CCCAGGGACTTTGGGGGCCGTTTTTGTGGCCCGACCTGAGGAAGGGAGTCGATGTGGAATCCGACCCCGT
CAGGATATGTGGTTCTGGTAGGAGACGAGAACCTAAAACAGTTCCCGCCTCCGTCTGAATTTTTGCTTTC
GGTTTGGAACCGAAGCCGCGCGTCTTGTCTGCTGCAGCGCTGCAGCATCGTTCTGTGTTGTCTCTGTCTG
ACTGTGTTTCTGTATTTGTCTGAAAATTAGGGCCAGACTGTTACCACTCCCTTAAGTTTGACCTTAGGTC
ACTGGAAAGATGTCGAGCGGATCGCTCACAACCAGTCGGTAGATGTCAAGAAGAGACGTTGGGTTACCTT
CTGCTCTGCAGAATGGCCAACCTTTAACGTCGGATGGCCGCGAGACGGCACCTTTAACCGAGACCTCATC
ACCCAGGTTAAGATCAAGGTCTTTTCACCTGGCCCGCATGGACACCCAGACCAGGTCCCCTACATCGTGA
CCTGGGAAGCCTTGGCTTTTGACCCCCCTCCCTGGGTCAAGCCCTTTGTACACCCTAAGCCTCCGCCTCC
TCTTCCTCCATCCGCCCCGTCTCTCCCCCTTGAACCTCCTCGTTCGACCCCGCCTCGATCCTCCCTTTAT
CCAGCCCTCACTCCTTCTCTAGGCGCCGGAATTGAAGATCTGGGGGATCGATCCTCTAGAGTCCGTTACA
TAACTTACGGTAAATGGCCCGCCTGGCTGACCGCCCAACGACCCCCGCCCATTGACGTCAATAATGACGT
ATGTTCCCATAGTAACGCCAATAGGGACTTTCCATTGACGTCAATGGGTGGAGTATTTACGGTAAACTGC
CCACTTGGCAGTACATCAAGTGTATCATATGCCAAGTACGCCCCCTATTGACGTCAATGACGGTAAATGG
CCCGCCTGGCATTATGCCCAGTACATGACCTTATGGGACTTTCCTACTTGGCAGTACATCTACGTATTAG
TCATCGCTATTACCATGGTGATGCGGTTTTGGCAGTACATCAATGGGCGTGGATAGCGGTTTGACTCACG
GGGATTTCCAAGTCTCCACCCCATTGACGTCAATGGGAGTTTGTTTTGGCACCAAAATCAACGGGACTTT
CCAAAATGTCGTAACAACTCCGCCCCATTGACGCAAATGGGCGGTAGGCGTGTACGGTGGGAGGTCTATA
TAAGCAGAGCTCGTTTAGTGAACCGTCAGATCGCCTGGAGACGCCATCCACGCTGTTTTGACCTCCATAG
AAGACACCGGGACCGATCCAGCCTCCGCGGCCGGGAACGGTGCATTGGAACGGACCTGCAGGAATTGATC
CGCGGCCGCACCGGTGCCACCATGCGCTGCGCGCTGGCGCTCTCGGCGCTGCTGCTACTGTTGTCAACGC
CGCCGCTGCTGCCGTCGATGGTGAGCAAGGGCGAGGAGCTGTTCACCGGGGTGGTGCCCATCCTGGTCGA
GCTGGACGGCGACGTAAACGGCCACAAGTTCAGCGTGTCCGGCGAGGGCGAGGGCGATGCCACCTACGGC
AAGCTGACCCTGAAGTTCATCTGCACCACCGGCAAGCTGCCCGTGCCCTGGCCCACCCTCGTGACCACCC
TGACCTACGGCGTGCAGTGCTTCAGCCGCTACCCCGACCACATGAAGCAGCACGACTTCTTCAAGTCCGC
CATGCCCGAAGGCTACGTCCAGGAGCGCACCATCTTCTTCAAGGACGACGGCAACTACAAGACCCGCGCC
GAGGTGAAGTTCGAGGGCGACACCCTGGTGAACCGCATCGAGCTGAAGGGCATCGACTTCAAGGAGGACG
GCAACATCCTGGGGCACAAGCTGGAGTACAACTACAACAGCCACAACGTCTATATCATGGCCGACAAGCA
GAAGAACGGCATCAAGGTGAACTTCAAGATCCGCCACAACATCGAGGACGGCAGCGTGCAGCTCGCCGAC
CACTACCAGCAGAACACCCCCATCGGCGACGGCCCCGTGCTGCTGCCCGACAACCACTACCTGAGCACCC
AGTCCGCCCTGAGCAAAGACCCCAACGAGAAGCGCGATCACATGGTCCTGCTGGAGTTCGTGACCGCCGC
CGGGATCACTCTCGGCATGGACGAGCTGTACAAGTCGCCGTCGCCGTCGCCGTCGCCCTCCCAGAATGCA
ACCCAGACTACTACGGACTCATCTAACAAAACAGCACCGACTCCAGCATCCAGTGTCACCATCATGGCTA
CAGATACAGCCCAGCAGAGCACAGTCCCCACTTCCAAGGCCAACGAAATCTTGGCCTCGGTCAAGGCGAC
CACCCTTGGTGTATCCAGTGACTCACCGGGGACTACAACCCTGGCTCAGCAAGTCTCAGGCCCAGTCAAC
ACTACCGTGGCTAGAGGAGGCGGCTCAGGCAACCCTACTACCACCATCGAGAGCCCCAAGAGCACAAAAA
GTGCAGACACCACTACAGTTGCAACCTCCACAGCCACAGCTAAACCTAACACCACAAGCAGCCAGAATGG
AGCAGAAGATACAACAAACTCTGGGGGGAAAAGCAGCCACAGTGTGACCACAGACCTCACATCCACTAAG
GCAGAACATCTGACGACCCCTCACCCTACAAGTCCACTTAGCCCCCGACAACCCACTTCGACGCATCCTG
TGGCCACCCCAACAAGCTCGGGACATGACCATCTTATGAAAATTTCAAGCAGTTCAAGCACTGTGGCTAT
CCCTGGCTACACCTTCACAAGCCCGGGGATGACCACCACCCTACTAGAGACAGTGTTTCACCATGTCAGC
CAGGCTGGTCTTGAACTCCTGACCTCGGGTGATCTGCCCACCTTGGCCTCCCAAAGTGCTGGGATTACAG
CGTCATCGGTTATCTCGCAAAGAACTCAACAGACCTCCAGTCAGATGCCAGCCAGCTCTACGGCCCCTTC
CTCCCAGGAGACAGTGCAGCCCACGAGCCCGGCAACGGCATTGAGAACACCTACCCTGCCAGAGACCATG
AGCTCCAGCCCCACAGCAGCATCAACTACCCACCGATACCCCAAAACACCTTCTCCCACTGTGGCTCATG
AGAGTAACTGGGCAAAGTGTGAGGATCTTGAGACACAGACACAGAGTGAGAAGCAGCTCGTCCTGAACCT
CACAGGAAACACCCTCTGTGCAGGGGGCGCTTCGGATGAGAAATTGATCTCACTGATATGCCGAGCAGTC
AAAGCCACCTTCAACCCGGCCCAAGATAAGTGCGGCATACGGCTGGCATCTGTTCCAGGAAGTCAGACCG
TGGTCGTCAAAGAAATCACTATTCACACTAAGCTCCCTGCCAAGGATGTGTACGAGCGGCTGAAGGACAA
ATGGGATGAACTAAAGGAGGCAGGGGTCAGTGACATGAAGCTAGGGGACCAGGGGCCACCGGAGGAGGCC
GAGGACCGCTTCAGCATGCCCCTCATCATCACCATCGTCTGCATGGCATCATTCCTGCTCCTCGTGGCGG
CCCTCTATGGCTGCTGCCACCAGCGCCTCTCCCAGAGGAAGGACCAGCAGCGGCTAACAGAGGAGCTGCA
GACAGTGGAGAATGGTTACCATGACAACCCAACACTGGAAGTGATGGAGACCTCTTCTGAGATGCAGGAG
AAGAAGGTGGTCAGCCTCAACGGGGAGCTGGGGGACAGCTGGATCGTCCCTCTGGACAACCTGACCAAGG
ACGACCTGGATGAGGAGGAATAGGGAYCCGGAATTCCSCCCCYCNCCCYCCCCCCCCCCTAACGTTACTG
GCCGAAGCCGCTTGGAATAAGGCCGGTGTGCGTTTGTCTATATGTTATTTTCCACCATATTGCCGTCTTT
TGGCAATGTGAGGGCCCGGAAACCTGGCCCTGTCTTCTTGACGAGCATTCCTAGGGGTCTTTCCCCTCTC
GCCAAAGGAATGCAAGGTCTGTTGAATGTCGTGAAGGAAGCAGTTCCTCTGGAAGCTTCTTGAAGACAAA
CAACGTCTGTAGCGACCCTTTGCAGGCAGCGGAACCCCCCACCTGGCGACAGGTGCCTCTGCGGCCAAAA
GCCACGTGTATAAGATACACCTGCAAAGGCGGCACAACCCCAGTGCCACGTTGTGAGTTGGATAGTTGTG
GAAAGAGTCAAATGGCTCTCCTCAAGCGTATTCAACAAGGGGCTGAAGGATGCCCAGAAGGTACCCCATT
GTATGGGATCTGATCTGGGGCCTCGGTGCACATGCTTTACATGTGTTTAGTCGAGGTTAAAAAAACGTCT
AGGCCCCCCGAACCACGGGGACGTGGTTTTCCTTTGAAAAACACGATGATAAGCTTGCCACAACCATGGC
CAAGTTGACCAGTGCCGTTCCGGTGCTCACCGCGCGCGACGTCGCCGGAGCGGTCGAGTTCTGGACCGAC
CGGCTCGGGTTCTCCCGGGACTTCGTGGAGGACGACTTCGCCGGTGTGGTCCGGGACGACGTGACCCTGT
TCATCAGCGCGGTCCAGGACCAGGTGGTGCCGGACAACACCCTGGCCTGGGTGTGGGTGCGCGGCCTGGA
CGAGCTGTACGCCGAGTGGTCGGAGGTCGTGTCCACGAACTTCCGGGACGCCTCCGGGCCGGCCATGACC
GAGATCGGCGAGCAGCCGTGGGGGCGGGAGTTCGCCCTGCGCGACCCGGCCGGCAACTGCGTGCACTTCG
TGGCCGAGGAGCAGGACTGACACGACCCGGACGGGACGCTCCTGCGCCTGATACAGAACGAATTGCTTGC
AGGCATCTCATGAGTGTGTCTTCCCGTTTTCCGCCTGAGGTCACTGCGTGGATGGAGCATCAGTGGTCCA
GGCTCTAGTTTTGACTCAACAATATCACCAGCTGAAGCCTATAGAGTACGAGCCATAGATAAAATAAAAG
ATTTTATTTAGTCTCCAGAAAAAGGGGGGAATGAAAGACCCCACCTGTAGGTTTGGCAAGCTAGCTTAAG
TAACGCCATTTTGCAAGGCATGGAAAAATACATAACTGAGAATAGAGAAGTTCAGATCAAGGTCAGGAAC
AGATGGAACAGGGTCGACCCTAGAGAACCATCAGATGTTTCCAGGGTGCCCCAAGGACCTGAAATGACCC
TGTGCCTTATTTGAACTAACCAATCAGTTCGCTTCTCGCTTCTGTTCGCGCGCTTCTGCTCCCCGAGCTC
AATAAAAGAGCCCACAACCCCTCACTCGGGGCGCCAGTCCTCCGATTGACTGAGTCGCCCGGGTACCCGT
GTATCCAATAAACCCTCTTGCAGTTGCATCCGACTTGTGGTCTCGCTGTTCCTTGGGAGGGTCTCCTCTG
AGTGATTGACTACCCGTCAGCGGGGGTCTTTCATTTGGGGGCTCGTCCGGGATCGGGAGACCCCTGCCCA
GGGACCACCGACCCACCACCGGGAGGTAAGCTGGCTGCCTCGCGCGTTTCGGTGATGACGGTGAAAACCT
CTGACACATGCAGCTCCCGGAGACGGTCACAGCTTGTCTGTAAGCGGATGCCGGGAGCAGACAAGCCCGT
CAGGGCGCGTCAGCGGGTGTTGGCGGGTGTCGGGGCGCAGCCATGACCCAGTCACGTAGCGATAGCGGAG
TGTAGATCCGGCTGTGGAATGTGTGTCAGTTAGGGTGTGGAAAGTCCCCAGGCTCCCCAGCAGGCAGAAG
TATGCAAAGCATGCATCTCAATTAGTCAGCAACCAGGTGTGGAAAGTCCCCAGGCTCCCCAGCAGGCAGA
AGTATGCAAAGCATGCATCTCAATTAGTCAGCAACCATAGTCCCGCCCCTAACTCCGCCCATCCCGCCCC
TAACTCCGCCCAGTTCCGCCCATTCTCCGCCCCATGGCTGACTAATTTTTTTTATTTATGCAGAGGCCGA
GGCCGCCTCGGCCTCTGAGCTATTCCAGAAGTAGTGAGGAGGCTTTTTTGGAGGCCTAGGCTTTTGCAAA
AAGCTTACTGGCTTAACTATGCGGCATCAGAGCAGATTGTACTGAGAGTGCACCATATGCGGTGTGAAAT
ACCGCACAGATGCGTAAGGAGAAAATACCGCATCAGGCGCTCTTCCGCTTCCTCGCTCACTGACTCGCTG
CGCTCGGTCGTTCGGCTGCGGCGAGCGGTATCAGCTCACTCAAAGGCGGTAATACGGTTATCCACAGAAT
CAGGGGATAACGCAGGAAAGAACATGTGAGCAAAAGGCCAGCAAAAGGCCAGGAACCGTAAAAAGGCCGC
GTTGCTGGCGTTTTTCCATAGGCTCCGCCCCCCTGACGAGCATCACAAAAATCGACGCTCAAGTCAGAGG
TGGCGAAACCCGACAGGACTATAAAGATACCAGGCGTTTCCCCCTGGAAGCTCCCTCGTGCGCTCTCCTG
TTCCGACCCTGCCGCTTACCGGATACCTGTCCGCCTTTCTCCCTTCGGGAAGCGTGGCGCTTTCTCATAG
CTCACGCTGTAGGTATCTCAGTTCGGTGTAGGTCGTTCGCTCCAAGCTGGGCTGTGTGCACGAACCCCCC
GTTCAGCCCGACCGCTGCGCCTTATCCGGTAACTATCGTCTTGAGTCCAACCCGGTAAGACACGACTTAT
CGCCACTGGCAGCAGCCACTGGTAACAGGATTAGCAGAGCGAGGTATGTAGGCGGTGCTACAGAGTTCTT
GAAGTGGTGGCCTAACTACGGCTACACTAGAAGGACAGTATTTGGTATCTGCGCTCTGCTGAAGCCAGTT
ACCTTCGGAAAAAGAGTTGGTAGCTCTTGATCCGGCAAACAAACCACCGCTGGTAGCGGTGGTTTTTTTG
TTTGCAAGCAGCAGATTACGCGCAGAAAAAAAGGATCTCAAGAAGATCCTTTGATCTTTTCTACGGGGTC
TGACGCTCAGTGGAACGAAAACTCACGTTAAGGGATTTTGGTCATGAGATTATCAAAAAGGATCTTCACC
TAGATCCTTTTAAATTAAAAATGAAGTTTTAAATCAATCTAAAGTATATATGAGTAAACTTGGTCTGACA
GTTACCAATGCTTAATCAGTGAGGCACCTATCTCAGCGATCTGTCTATTTCGTTCATCCATAGTTGCCTG
ACTCCCCGTCGTGTAGATAACTACGATACGGGAGGGCTTACCATCTGGCCCCAGTGCTGCAATGATACCG
CGAGACCCACGCTCACCGGCTCCAGATTTATCAGCAATAAACCAGCCAGCCGGAAGGGCCGAGCGCAGAA
GTGGTCCTGCAACTTTATCCGCCTCCATCCAGTCTATTAATTGTTGCCGGGAAGCTAGAGTAAGTAGTTC
GCCAGTTAATAGTTTGCGCAACGTTGTTGCCATTGCTGCAGGCATCGTGGTGTCACGCTCGTCGTTTGGT
ATGGCTTCATTCAGCTCCGGTTCCCAACGATCAAGGCGAGTTACATGATCCCCCATGTTGTGCAAAAAAG
CGGTTAGCTCCTTCGGTCCTCCGATCGTTGTCAGAAGTAAGTTGGCCGCAGTGTTATCACTCATGGTTAT
GGCAGCACTGCATAATTCTCTTACTGTCATGCCATCCGTAAGATGCTTTTCTGTGACTGGTGAGTACTCA
ACCAAGTCATTCTGAGAATAGTGTATGCGGCGACCGAGTTGCTCTTGCCCGGCGTCAACACGGGATAATA
CCGCGCCACATAGCAGAACTTTAAAAGTGCTCATCATTGGAAAACGTTCTTCGGGGCGAAAACTCTCAAG
GATCTTACCGCTGTTGAGATCCAGTTCGATGTAACCCACTCGTGCACCCAACTGATCTTCAGCATCTTTT
ACTTTCACCAGCGTTTCTGGGTGAGCAAAAACAGGAAGGCAAAATGCCGCAAAAAAGGGAATAAGGGCGA
CACGGAAATGTTGAATACTCATACTCTTCCTTTTTCAATATTATTGAAGCATTTATCAGGGTTATTGTCT
CATGAGCGGATACATATTTGAATGTATTTAGAAAAATAAACAAATAGGGGTTCCGCGCACATTTCCCCGA
AAAGTGCCACCTGACGTCTAAGAAACCATTATTATCATGACATTAACCTATAAAAATAGGCGTATCACGA
GGCCCTTTCGTCTTCAAGAATTAGCTTGGCCATTGCATACGTTGTATCCATATCATAATATGTACATTTA
TATTGGCTCATGTCCAACATTACCGCCATGTTGACATTGATTATTGACTAGTTATTAATAGTAATCAATT
ACGGGGTCATTAGTTCATAGCCCATATATGGAGT
Features (pLannotate 1.2.2; 22 found; start..end, strand, type, name):
    309..512     +  promoter       CMV promoter: human cytomegalovirus (CMV) immediate early promoter
    513..688     +  LTR            5' LTR (truncated): truncated long terminal repeat from Moloney murine sarcoma virus
    810..1084    +  misc_feature   MESV Ψ (fragment): packaging signal of murine embryonic stem cell virus
   1151..1567    +  CDS            gag (truncated): truncated Moloney murine leukemia virus (MMLV) gag gene lacking the start codon
   1604..1907    +  enhancer       CMV enhancer: human cytomegalovirus immediate early enhancer
   1908..2111    +  promoter       CMV promoter: human cytomegalovirus (CMV) immediate early promoter
   2262..2327    +  CDS            PODXL (fragment): PODXL_HUMAN - Also known as PCLP, PCLP1. Experimental evidence at protein level: Swiss-Prot protein existence level 1. Involved in the regulation of both adhesion and cell morphology and cancer progression. Functions as an anti-adhesive molecule that maintains an open filtration pathway between neighboring foot processes in the podocyte by charge repulsion. Acts as a pro- adhesive molecule, enhancing the adherence of cells to immobilized ligands, increasing the rate of migration and cell-cell contacts in an integrin-dependent manner. Induces the formation of apical actin- dependent microvilli.
   2328..3044    +  CDS            EGFP: EGFP is a basic (constitutively fluorescent) green fluorescent protein published in 1996, derived from Aequorea victoria. It is reported to be a rapidly-maturing weak dimer with moderate acid sensitivity.
   3045..4640    +  CDS            PODXL: PODXL_HUMAN - Also known as PCLP, PCLP1. Experimental evidence at protein level: Swiss-Prot protein existence level 1. Involved in the regulation of both adhesion and cell morphology and cancer progression. Functions as an anti-adhesive molecule that maintains an open filtration pathway between neighboring foot processes in the podocyte by charge repulsion. Acts as a pro- adhesive molecule, enhancing the adherence of cells to immobilized ligands, increasing the rate of migration and cell-cell contacts in an integrin-dependent manner. Induces the formation of apical actin- dependent microvilli.
   4770..5232    +  misc_feature   IRES: internal ribosome entry site (IRES) of the encephalomyocarditis virus (EMCV)
   5246..5620    +  CDS            BleoR: antibiotic-binding protein; Sh ble from Streptoalloteichus hindustanus; confers resistance to bleomycin, phleomycin, and Zeocin™
   5624..5680    +  CDS            ble (fragment): BLE_KLEPN - Experimental evidence at protein level: Swiss-Prot protein existence level 1. Binding protein with a strong affinity to the bleomycin family of antibiotics. Binds to CL990; an antimitotic-antibiotic compound. From Klebsiella pneumoniae.
   5729..5798    +  CDS            env (fragment): murine leukemia virus gPr80 envelope polyprotein precursor; env; proteolytically cleaved into gp70SU and p15TM subunits
   5840..6265    +  LTR            3' LTR (ΔU3): self-inactivating 3' long terminal repeat (LTR) from Moloney murine leukemia virus
   6334..6374    +  CDS            rop (fragment): Rop protein, which maintains plasmids at low copy number; rop
   6476..6514    +  misc_feature   bom (fragment): basis of mobility region from pBR322
   6531..6860    +  promoter       SV40 promoter: SV40 enhancer and early promoter
   6866..6967    +  misc_feature   bom (fragment): basis of mobility region from pBR322
   7153..7741    -  rep_origin     ori: high-copy-number ColE1/pMB1/pBR322/pUC origin of replication
   7912..8772    -  CDS            AmpR: β-lactamase; bla; confers resistance to ampicillin, carbenicillin, and related antibiotics
   8773..8877    -  promoter       AmpR promoter: bla
   9063..308     +  enhancer       CMV enhancer (across the origin): human cytomegalovirus immediate early enhancer
