[The description below was written by a language model from this plasmid's Addgene catalogue record and pLannotate feature annotations shown in this document.]
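Description:
pQCXIZ GFP PODXL delta PBM is a 9.1 kb retroviral expression plasmid for stable delivery of a GFP-tagged mutant of human podocalyxin (PODXL) into mammalian cells. The catalogue lists the vector type as lentiviral, but the annotated features are those of a gammaretroviral (MMLV/MoMSV-derived) pQCXI-style backbone. These include a hybrid CMV enhancer/promoter fused to a truncated 5' LTR that drives genomic RNA production in packaging cells, a Ψ packaging signal with a truncated gag region lacking its start codon, and a self-inactivating 3' LTR with a U3 deletion, which silences LTR promoter activity after integration. In bacteria the plasmid is maintained through a high-copy ColE1/pUC-type origin and selected with ampicillin via the β-lactamase gene.

Because the LTRs are inactivated in the provirus, transcription of the payload depends on an internal CMV enhancer/promoter. The open reading frame begins with a short PODXL fragment, likely the native signal peptide given its position, followed directly by EGFP and then the remainder of PODXL. This would place the fluorescent tag at the extracellular N-terminus of the mature transmembrane protein rather than ahead of its secretory leader. The insert lacks the C-terminal DTHL residues that form the PDZ-binding motif, so according to the record the protein cannot bind NHERF1/2. Downstream, an EMCV IRES links the same transcript to the Sh ble gene, allowing Zeocin selection of transduced cells.

The construct is intended for expressing and visualising PBM-deficient podocalyxin, so that the contribution of NHERF1/2 binding to PODXL behaviour can be examined. The associated study concerns spatial regulation of podocalyxin in prometastatic function.
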