Addgene plasmid #202415: pQCXIZ GFP PODXL delta PBM
Purpose: Expression of GFP-tagged PODXL PDZ-binding motif mutation (PBM; doesn't bind NHERF1/2)
Depositing lab: David Bryant. Depositing organization: University of Glasgow. Publication: Spatial regulation of the glycocalyx component podocalyxin is a switch for prometastatic function. Roman-Fernandez A, Mansour MA, Kugeratski FG, Anand J, Sandilands E, Galbraith L, Rakovic K, Freckmann EC, Cumming EM, Park J, Nikolatou K, Lilla S, Shaw R, Strachan D, Mason S, Patel R, McGarry L, Katoch A, Campbell KJ, Nixon C, Miller CJ, Leung HY, Le Quesne J, Norman JC, Zanivan S, Blyth K, Bryant DM. Sci Adv. 2023 Feb 3;9(5):eabq1858. doi: 10.1126/sciadv.abq1858. Epub 2023 Feb 3. PubMed 36735782.
Backbone
  Vector backbone: pQCXIZ GFP
  Vector type: Lentiviral
Growth in bacteria
  Bacterial resistance: Ampicillin, 100 μg/mL
  Growth temperature: 37°C
  Growth strain: NEB Stable
  Copy number: High Copy
Gene/Insert
  Gene/Insert name: PODXL
  Species: H. sapiens (human)
  Mutation: Lacking DTHL
  Entrez Gene: PODXL (a.k.a. Gp200, PC, PCLP, PCLP-1, PDX, PODXL1, gp135)
  Tag / fusion protein: GFP (N terminal on backbone)
  Cloning method: Restriction Enzyme; 5′ cloning site unknown (unknown if destroyed)
Terms and licenses: Academic/Nonprofit Terms; Industry Terms: Not Available to Industry
How to cite: pQCXIZ GFP PODXL delta PBM was a gift from David Bryant (Addgene plasmid # 202415 ; http://n2t.net/addgene:202415 ; RRID:Addgene_202415)
